>Addgene plasmid #27126 | pKSJ155 | addgene partial sequence | sequence record 33412 | 27126 with T7-term
CTTTCGGGCTTTGTTAGCAGCCGGATCCTTTTGCTGTCCATCAGGGCAATGGCCCGGGCTTTTTTCTGCT
CAAAGGTCACAGGAGCACCTCCGTTCCATGATGTAAACGTGACACAGCTTATTGTTATTGATTATTATTA
TCATGCTGTGGTTATGTTGTCATGCATCAGTACACTGACAAAAGTGCAAAAGAAAGGAAAACTGGCAGAT
GAACAGAAAATATTATTTTAATAATATGTGGTGGGGATGGGTGACGGGGGGATATATGCTGTATATGTCA
TGGGATTATGAGTTTAAATACAGATTACTGTTCTGGTGTATTTCTCTCTGCGGAATGGTTTTGTATCCGG
TTGCAAAATGGTATATTGAAGATACAGCTCTGAAATTTACCCGGCCTGATTTCTGGAACAGCGGTTTTTT
TGCTGATACACCTGGAAAAATGGGGTTGCTTGCGGTTTATACGGGTACTGTTTTCATATTATCTCTTCCG
TTAAGTATGATATATATTCTTTCTGTTATTATAAAAAGGCTGTCTGTAAGATAGACAGCCTGTCTTATAT
TTTATTTAAATACCCCAGAACTTATTCGCTTTTTCCACAAGCGATTCATCAATCAGCGCACCGGTGACAG
CCATCAGTAAACCATACCCGATAATGCCTAAAGCGCTTCCGGTAAGAATACTGAAGACCAGTGCCACAAG
AGCCGTTGCGGCATTGCCTGCTATGATGGTTTCTGTTTTAACAAAAAGAGGACGCCAGTTCTCTGTCCGG
ACAGCCTTACCAAACTCAGTGATCCAGTCAGCAAGACTTGTAAATTTTCCTGCATATCCCAGTCCCCGAC
TGAATCTGTTCAGATTAGACGATATATCAGACAGCTTCACAGACTCAAGGGCTGCGGCAATCGCTGCACG
ATCTTTTGCATTAATTTTTTTGTTAATGTCAGCCCGGTACTTTTCATACGTTTT
