>Addgene plasmid #27126 | pKSJ155 | addgene partial sequence | sequence record 33413 | 27126 with T7
TTTTGTTTACTTTAAGAAGGAGATATACCATGGGCAGCAGCCATCATCATCATCATCACAGCAGCGGCCT
GGTGCCGCGCGGCAGCCATATGCTCGAGGAGAAAAGAAAACAGGATGAACTGAAGGCAACGAAAGACGCA
ATTAATTTCACAACAGAGTTCCTGAAATCAGTTTCAGAAAAATATGGTGCAAAAGCTGAGCAGTTAGCCA
GAGAGATGGCCGGGCAGGCTAAAGGGAAGAAAATACGTAATGTTGAAGAGGCATTAAAAACGTATGAAAA
GTACCGGGCTGACATTAACAAAAAAATTAATGCAAAAGATCGTGCAGCGATTGCCGCAGCCCTTGAGTCT
GTGAAGCTGTCTGATATATCGTCTAATCTGAACAGATTCAGTCGGGGACTGGGATATGCAGGAAAATTTA
CAAGTCTTGCTGACTGGATCACTGAGTTTGGTAAGGCTGTCCGGACAGAGAACTGGCGTCCTCTTTTTGT
TAAAACAGAAACCATCATAGCAGGCAATGCCGCAACGGCTCTTGTGGCACTGGTCTTCAGTATTCTTACC
GGAAGCGCTTTAGGCATTATCGGGTATGGTTTACTGATGGCTGTCACCGGTGCGCTGATTGATGAATCGC
TTGTGGAAAAAGCGAATAAGTTCTGGGGTATTTAAATAAAATATAAGACAGGCTGTCTATCTTACAGACA
GCCTTTTTATAATAACAGAAAGAATATATATCATACTTAACGGAAGAGATAATATGAAAACAGTACCCGT
ATAAACCGCAAGCAACCCCATTTTTCCAGGTGTATCAGCAAAAAAAACCGCTGTTCCAGAAATCAGGCC
