[The description below was written by a language model from this plasmid's Addgene catalogue record.]
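Description:
pKSJ155 is a bacterial expression plasmid built on the Novagen pET15b backbone, carrying E. coli sequence that encodes the C-terminal channel-forming domain of colicin Ia together with the colicin Ia immunity protein. The depositor also refers to the construct as "CT-Medium" or "CT-M". It is a high-copy plasmid selected with ampicillin. It is supplied in a recA, non-expression cloning strain for plasmid preparation. Expression requires a host that supplies T7 RNA polymerase, such as a BL21(DE3)-type strain, as is standard for pET vectors with their T7 promoter and terminator.

The insert was cloned between the XhoI and BamHI sites, both of which are retained, and the colicin fragment carries an N-terminal His6 tag that allows purification by metal-affinity chromatography. The depositor's notes describe native regulatory features in the insert: an SOS-type colicin promoter in the forward direction near the start, and an immunity-gene promoter whose -35 box lies roughly 460 bp from the end of the insert. The colicin and immunity genes are read convergently, with their terminators separated by only about 20 bp. Co-encoding the immunity protein is the usual way to protect the producing cell from the pore-forming activity of the colicin it makes.

The associated work concerns protein translocation across planar lipid bilayers by the colicin Ia channel-forming domain, so the plasmid is suited to producing this isolated, tagged domain for biophysical studies of channel formation and membrane insertion. No feature table was provided, and the record does not state the exact residue boundaries of the colicin fragment or the insert size.
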