Addgene plasmid #27126: pKSJ155
Depositing lab: Alan Finkelstein. Depositing organization: Albert Einstein College of Medicine. Publication: Protein translocation across planar bilayers by the colicin Ia channel-forming domain: where will it end?. Kienker PK, Jakes KS, Finkelstein A. J Gen Physiol. 2000 Oct . 116(4):587-98. 10.1085/jgp.116.4.587 PubMed 11004207.
Backbone
  Vector backbone: pET15b
  Backbone manufacturer: Novagen
  Backbone size w/o insert (bp): 5708
  Vector type: Bacterial Expression
Growth in bacteria
  Bacterial resistance: Ampicillin, 100 μg/mL
  Growth temperature: 37°C
  Growth strain: XL10 Gold
  Growth instructions: The plasmid is provided in XLGold (Stratagene), a non-expression (recA) strain for plasmid preparation. Use BL21 (DE3) or similar strain for expression from pET vectors
  Copy number: High Copy
Gene/Insert
  Gene/Insert name: Colicin Ia + Ia immunity protein
  Species: E. coli
  Tag / fusion protein: His6 (N terminal on insert)
  Cloning method: Restriction Enzyme; 5′ cloning site XhoI (not destroyed); 3′ cloning site BamHI (not destroyed)
  Sequencing primers: 5′ T7; 3′ T7-term
Terms and licenses: Academic/Nonprofit Terms; Industry Terms: Not Available to Industry
Depositor comments: This plasmid contains the C-terminal channel forming domain of colicin Ia and the Ia immunity protein. The construct is also referred to as "CT-Medium or CT-M". The SOS promoter for colicin expression is at around residues 148-165 of the insert, in the forward direction. The immunity promoter -35 box is about 460 bp from the end of the insert; there are only about 20 bp between the terminator for the colicin gene, reading in one direction, and the terminator for the immunity protein, reading in the other.
How to cite: pKSJ155 was a gift from Alan Finkelstein (Addgene plasmid # 27126 ; http://n2t.net/addgene:27126 ; RRID:Addgene_27126)
